>Addgene plasmid #210456 | pWaaTW-R4 | addgene full sequence | sequence record 416565 | Addgene NGS Result
GCGGATGAGAGAAGATTTTCAGCCTGATACAGATTAAATCAGAACGCAGAAGCGGTCTGATAAAACAGAA
TTTGCCTGGCGGCAGTAGCGCGGTGGTCCCACCTGACCCCATGCCGAACTCAGAAGTGAAACGCCGTAGC
GCCGATGGTAGTGTGGGGTCTCCCCATGCGAGAGTAGGGAACTGCCAGGCATCAAATAAAACGAAAGGCT
CAGTCGAAAGACTGGGCCTTTCGTTTTATCTGTTGTTTGTCGGTGAACGCTCTCCTGAGTAGGACAAATC
CGCCGGGAGCGGATTTGAACGTTGCGAAGCAACGGCCCGGAGGGTGGCGGGCAGGACGCCCGCCATAAAC
TGCCAGGCATCAAATTAAGCAGAAGGCCATCCTGACGGATGGCCTTTTTGCGTTTCTACAAACTCTTTTG
TTTATTTTTCTAAATACATTCAAATATGTATCCGCTCATGAGACAATAACCCTGATAAATGCTTCAATAA
TATTGAAAAAGGAAGAGTATGAGTATTCAACATTTCCGTGTCGCCCTTATTCCCTTTTTTGCGGCATTTT
GCCTTCCTGTTTTTGCTCACCCAGAAACGCTGGTGAAAGTAAAAGATGCTGAAGATCAGTTGGGTGCACG
AGTGGGTTACATCGAACTGGATCTCAACAGCGGTAAGATCCTTGAGAGTTTTCGCCCCGAAGAACGTTTT
CCAATGATGAGCACTTTTAAAGTTCTGCTATGTGGCGCGGTATTATCCCGTGTTGACGCCGGGCAAGAGC
AACTCGGTCGCCGCATACACTATTCTCAGAATGACTTGGTTGAGTACTCACCAGTCACAGAAAAGCATCT
TACGGATGGCATGACAGTAAGAGAATTATGCAGTGCTGCCATAACCATGAGTGATAACACTGCGGCCAAC
TTACTTCTGACAACGATCGGAGGACCGAAGGAGCTAACCGCTTTTTTGCACAACATGGGGGATCATGTAA
CTCGCCTTGATCGTTGGGAACCGGAGCTGAATGAAGCCATACCAAACGACGAGCGTGACACCACGATGCC
TGCAGCAATGGCAACAACGTTGCGCAAACTATTAACTGGCGAACTACTTACTCTAGCTTCCCGGCAACAA
TTAATAGACTGGATGGAGGCGGATAAAGTTGCAGGACCACTTCTGCGCTCGGCCCTTCCGGCTGGCTGGT
TTATTGCTGATAAATCTGGAGCCGGTGAGCGTGGGTCTCGCGGTATCATTGCAGCACTGGGGCCAGATGG
TAAGCCCTCCCGTATCGTAGTTATCTACACGACGGGGAGTCAGGCAACTATGGATGAACGAAATAGACAG
ATCGCTGAGATAGGTGCCTCACTGATTAAGCATTGGTAACTGTCAGACCAAGTTTACTCATATATACTTT
AGATTGATT
[125 nt withheld, positions 1410-1534]
C
[141 nt withheld, positions 1536-1676]
CCTTTGACGTTGGAGTCCACGTTCTTT
[37 nt withheld, positions 1704-1740]
ACCCTATCTCGGGCTATTCTTTTGATTTATAAGGGATTTTGCCGATTTCGGCCTATTGGTTAAAAAATGA
GCTGATTTAACAAAAATTTAACGCGAATTTTAACAAAATATTAACGTTTACAATTTAAAAGGATCTAGGT
GAAGATCCTTTTTGATAATCTCATGACCAAAATCCCTTAACGTGAGTTTTCGTTCCACTGAGCGTCAGAC
CCCGTAGAAAAGATCAAAGGATCTTCTTGAGATCCTTTTTTTCTGCGCGTAATCTGCTGCTTGCAAACAA
AAAAACCACCGCTACCAGCGGTGGTTTGTTTGCCGGATCAAGAGCTACCAACTCTTTTTCCGAAGGTAAC
TGGCTTCAGCAGAGCGCAGATACCAAATACTGTCCTTCTAGTGTAGCCGTAGTTAGGCCACCACTTCAAG
AACTCTGTAGCACCGCCTACATACCTCGCTCTGCTAATCCTGTTACCAGTCAGGCATTTGAGAAGCACAC
GGTCACACTGCTTCCGGTAGTCAATAAACCGGTAAACCAGCAATAGACATAAGCGGCTATTTAACGACCC
TGCCCTGAACCGACGACCGGGTCGAATTTGCTTTCGAATTTCTGCCATTCATCCGCTTATTATCACTTAT
TCAGGCGTAGCAACCAGGCGTTTAAGGGCACCAATAACTGCCTTAAAAAAATTACGCCCCGCCCTGCCAC
TCATCGCAGTACTGTTGTAATTCATTAAGCATTCTGCCGACATGGAAGCCATCACAAACGGCATGATGAA
CCTGAATCGCCAGCGGCATCAGCACCTTGTCGCCTTGCGTATAATATTTGCCCATGGCTAGCGGAGTGTA
TACTGGCTTACTATGTTGGCACTGATGAGGGTGTCAGTGAAGTGCTTCATGTGGCAGGAGAAAAAAGGCT
GCACCGGTGCGTCAGCAGAATATGTGATACAGGATATATTCCGCTTCCTCGCTCACTGACTCGCTACGCT
CGGTCGTTCGACTGCGGCGAGCGGAAATGGCTTACGAACGGGGCGGAGATTTCCTGGAAGATGCCAGGAA
GATACTTAACAGGGAAGTGAGAGGGCCGCGGCAAAGCCGTTTTTCCATAGGCTCCGCCCCCCTGACAAGC
ATCACGAAATCTGACGCTCAAATCAGTGGTGGCGAAACCCGACAGGACTATAAAGATACCAGGCGTTTCC
CCCTGGCGGCTCCCTCGTGCGCTCTCCTGTTCCTGCCTTTCGGTTTACCGGTGTCATTCCGCTGTTATGG
CCGCGTTTGTCTCATTCCACGCCTGACACTCAGTTCCGGGTAGGCAGTTCGCTCCAAGCTGGACTGTATG
CACGAACCCCCCGTTCAGTCCGACCGCTGCGCCTTATCCGGTAACTATCGTCTTGAGTCCAACCCGGAAA
GACATGCAAAAGCACCACTGGCAGCAGCCACTGGTAATTGATTTAGAGGAGTTAGTCTTGAAGTCATGCG
CCGGTTAAGGCTAAACTGAAAGGACAAGTTTTGGTGACTGCGCTCCTCCAAGCCAGTTACCTCGGTTCAA
AGAGTTGGTAGCTCAGAGAACCTTCGAAAAACCGCCCTGCAAGGCGGTTTTTTCGTTTTCAGAGCAAGAG
ATTACGCGCAGACCAAAACGATCTCAAGAAGATCATCTTATTAATCAGATAAAATATTTCTAGGATCATG
AGCCCGAAGTGGCGAGCCCGATCTTCCCCATCGGTGATGTCGGCGATATAGGCGCCAGCAACCGCACCTG
TGGCGCCGGTGATGCCGGCCACGATGCGTCCGGCGTAGAGGATCTGCTCATGTTTGACAGCTTATCATCG
ATGCATAATGTGCCTGTCAAATGGACGAAGCAGGGATTCTGCAAACCCTATGCTACTCCGTCAAGCCGTC
AATTGTCTGATTCGTTACCAATTATGACAACTTGACGGCTACATCATTCACTTTTTCTTCACAACCGGCA
CGGAACTCGCTCGGGCTGGCCCCGGTGCATTTTTTAAATACCCGCGAGAAATAGAGTTGATCGTCAAAAC
CAACATTGCGACCGACGGTGGCGATAGGCATCCGGGTGGTGCTCAAAAGCAGCTTCGCCTGGCTGATACG
TTGGTCCTCGCGCCAGCTTAAGACGCTAATCCCTAACTGCTGGCGGAAAAGATGTGACAGACGCGACGGC
GACAAGCAAACATGCTGTGCGACGCTGGCGATATCAAAATTGCTGTCTGCCAGGTGATCGCTGATGTACT
GACAAGCCTCGCGTACCCGATTATCCATCGGTGGATGGAGCGACTCGTTAATCGCTTCCATGCGCCGCAG
TAACAATTGCTCAAGCAGATTTATCGCCAGCAGCTCCGAATAGCGCCCTTCCCCTTGCCCGGCGTTAATG
ATTTGCCCAAACAGGTCGCTGAAATGCGGCTGGTGCGCTTCATCCGGGCGAAAGAACCCCGTATTGGCAA
ATATTGACGGCCAGTTAAGCCATTCATGCCAGTAGGCGCGCGGACGAAAGTAAACCCACTGGTGATACCA
TTCGCGAGCCTCCGGATGACGACCGTAGTGATGAATCTCTCCTGGCGGGAACAGCAAAATATCACCCGGT
CGGCAAACAAATTCTCGTCCCTGATTTTTCACCACCCCCTGACCGCGAATGGTGAGATTGAGAATATAAC
CTTTCATTCCCAGCGGTCGGTCGATAAAAAAATCGAGATAACCGTTGGCCTCAATCGGCGTTAAACCCGC
CACCAGATGGGCATTAAACGAGTATCCCGGCAGCAGGGGATCATTTTGCGCTTCAGCCATACTTTTCATA
CTCCCGCCATTCAGAGAAGAAACCAATTGTCCATATTGCATCAGACATTGCCGTCACTGCGTCTTTTACT
GGCTCTTCTCGCTAACCAAACCGGTAACCCCGCTTATTAAAAGCATTCTGTAACAAAGCGGGACCAAAGC
CATGACAAAAACGCGTAACAAAAGTGTCTATAATCACGGCAGAAAAGTCCACATTGATTATTTGCACGGC
GTCACACTTTGCTATGCCATAGCATTTTTATCCATAAGATTAGCGGATCCTACCTGACGCTTTTTATCGC
AACTCTCTACTGTTTCTCCATACCCGTTTTTTTGGGCTAGCGAATTCGAGCTCTAGGAGGCAAAAATGAA
TGAATTTATAAAAGAACGGTTTTCGTATTTAGCCGATAATAAAAAAGAAAACGCCCCAGAGCTAAATGTT
TCCTACGGTATCGATAAGAATTTTTTGTATGGTGCTGGCGTTTCAATTTCTTCCGTTTTGATTAATAATT
CAGATATTAATTTTGTCTTTCATGTTTTCACTGATTATGTGGATGATGATTATTTAAAGTCATTTAATGA
AACAGCAAAACAATTTAATACCTCAATTATTGTATATTTAATTGACCCCAAATACTTTGCTGATCTGCCG
ACGTCACAGTTTTGGTCGTACGCGACATACTTCAGGGTATTGTCTTTTGAATATCTGAGTGAAAGTATTT
CCACACTGCTGTATCTGGATGCCGATGTTGTTTGTAAAGGAAGCCTGAAACCTCTCACAGAAATTATATT
TAAAGATGAGTTTGCTGCGGTCGTTCCTGACAATGATAGTACTCAGGCGGCATGTGCAAAACGTCTTAAC
ATTCCCGAAATGAATGGACGTTATTTCAATGCAGGCGTTATCTATGTCAATCTTAAAAAATGGCATGAAG
CAAATTTGACACCGTATTTACTCACGCTTTTACGAGGTGAAACTAAATATGGCTCTCTTAAATATTTAGA
TCAGGATGCGTTGAATATCGCATTTAATATGAATAATATCTACCTTGCGAAGGATTTTGATACTATTTAT
ACCCTGAAAAACGAACTTTATGATCGTAGTCATCGAAAGTATCAGCAAACCATTACCGATAAAACAGTGT
TGATTCACTATACAGGGATAACTAAACCATGGCATAGCTGGGCTGGATATCCGTCTGCATCATACTTTAA
TATCGCGCGTGAACAATCTCCCTGGAAGAAATATCCTCTTAAAGAGGCGCGGACTGTTGCAGAAATGCAG
AAACAATATAAGCATCTGTTTGCCCATGGTGAGTATATAAAAGGCATAACTTCATTAATTAAGTACAAGC
TTAAGAAATAAACCACACAGTCAAAACGGAACCAACATGGATTTATTAGCTGAGAGTATTACTGAAGTCG
CTGTCTCTGGGGAAATTGCTAACACCGATCGTGTGTTAAATATCGCTTACGGTATTGACCGTAATTTTTT
ATTTGGTGCGGCCGTATCTATGCAATCAGTTGTTATGCATAACCCGGACCTTGCGGTTAAGTTTCATCTC
TTTACCGACTACATTGATGAAGATTATCTACAACGTGTTAACGCTTTTACCAGCAAAAATGCTAACGTTG
AAGTAAGAATTTATAAAGTCTCCAGTGCCTTTATTGATATTTTCCCCAGCCTGAAACAGTGGTCTTATGC
AACATTCTTCCGTTTAGTTGCGTTCCAGTATCTGAGTGAAACTATTGAAAATCTGTTATATATCGATGCT
GATGTCATCTGTAAAGGCTCATTAGCTGGATTGCTTGATATCAATTTTGATGGCGATAAGTTCGCAGCTG
TTATTAAAGATGTGCCTTTTATGCAGGAAAAACCAGCGAAGCGTCTGGCTATAGAGGGACTTCCAGGTAA
TTATTTCAACGCCGGTGTAGTATATCTGCAGCTTGAAGCATGGGCGAAAAATGATTTTATGAATAAAGCC
ATTGCTATGCTGGCAAGTGACCCGCAGCATACGAAGTATAAATGCCTTGATCAGGATATTTTAAATATTC
TGTTCTTTGGTCATTGTATTTTTATTAGCGGCGATTATGATTGCTTTTATGGCATTGACTATGAGTTAAA
AAATAAAAGCGATGAAGATTATAAAAAGACCATTACCGATGATACTAAGCTGATTCATTATGTTGGCGTA
ACGAAGCCCTGGAACGACTGGACGAATTATCCCTGCCAGAAGTATTTTAATGAGGCTTATCAGGCTTCTT
GCTGGAATGATGTGGCGTTTATTCCAGCCACGAATGAAAAGCAGTATCAAGTGAAATCCAGACATTTGAA
AAGAAATGGTAATATTGCATCTTCATTTTACTATTTCATGCTCTATTATAGTAAGAAAATAGCGCGTAAG
CATTTTTCCAAATAATTATTAAGATTAATCACCCAGAGATGCATGCAAGCTTGGCTGTTTTG
Features (pLannotate 1.2.2; 15 found; start..end, strand, type, name):
     74..189     +  ncRNA          5S rRNA: Accession: RF00001 - 5S ribosomal RNA
    193..279     +  terminator     rrnB T1 terminator: Escherichia coli rrnB; transcription terminator T1 from the E. coli rrnB gene
    371..398     +  terminator     rrnB T2 terminator: transcription terminator T2 from the E. coli rrnB gene
    417..508     +  promoter       AmpR promoter: bla
    509..1369    +  CDS            AmpR: β-lactamase; bla; confers resistance to ampicillin, carbenicillin, and related antibiotics
   1411..1791    +  rep_origin     M13 ori (sequence partly withheld): M13 bacteriophage origin of replication; arrow indicates direction of (+) strand synthesis
   1977..2210    +  rep_origin     ori (fragment): high-copy-number ColE1/pMB1/pBR322/pUC origin of replication
   2422..2567    -  CDS            CmR (fragment): chloramphenicol acetyltransferase; cat; confers resistance to chloramphenicol
   2569..2590    +  misc_feature   bom (fragment): basis of mobility region from pBR322
   2689..2744    -  rep_origin     RSF ori (fragment): Plasmids containing the RSF 1030 origin of replication can be propagated in E. coli cells that contain additional plasmids with compatible origins.
   2832..3377    -  rep_origin     p15A ori: Plasmids containing the medium-copy-number p15A origin of replication can be propagated in E. coli cells that contain a second plasmid with the ColE1 origin.
   3416..3534    -  CDS            TcR (fragment): tetracycline efflux protein; tet; confers resistance to tetracycline
   3544..3562    +  promoter       tet promoter (fragment): E. coli promoter for tetracycline efflux protein gene
   3652..4530    -  CDS            araC: L-arabinose regulatory protein; araC
   4557..4841    +  promoter       araBAD promoter: araBAD; promoter of the L-arabinose operon of E. coli; the araC regulatory gene is transcribed in the opposite direction (Guzman et al., 1995)
