[The description below was written by a language model from this plasmid's Addgene catalogue record and pLannotate feature annotations shown in this document.]
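Description:
pWaaTW-R4 is a bacterial expression plasmid built on the pBAD30 backbone for arabinose-inducible expression of waaT and waaW from the E. coli R4 core-type strain F2513. It replicates in E. coli from a p15A origin, which gives a low-to-medium copy number and is compatible with ColE1-type plasmids carried in the same cell. Selection is through the bla β-lactamase gene (ampicillin resistance) driven by its own promoter. An M13 phage origin is also present. The short annotated fragments of a ColE1-type origin, RSF origin, bom, and chloramphenicol and tetracycline resistance genes appear to be backbone remnants or partial homology hits rather than functional elements.

The regulatory module is the standard araC–PBAD arrangement. The araC gene is transcribed divergently from the araBAD promoter, and its product represses the promoter in the absence of L-arabinose and activates it when the sugar is supplied, allowing titratable expression. The two genes were inserted downstream of PBAD by Gibson assembly. The automated feature table does not annotate them, but the unannotated stretch of roughly 2 kb between the promoter and the end of the circular record matches the size difference between the 6,982 nt sequence and the 4,919 bp backbone. Transcription is terminated by the rrnB T1 and T2 terminators, which lie after a 5S rRNA segment.

waaT and waaW are generally known as glycosyltransferase genes of lipopolysaccharide outer-core biosynthesis. The associated study examined recipient-cell surface receptors needed for conjugative transfer of IncI2 plasmids, so the construct was presumably used to supply R4-type core functions to recipient strains, although the record does not detail the experiment.
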