Addgene plasmid #210456: pWaaTW-R4
Purpose: Express waaT and waaW from E. coli R4 under the control of PBAD
Depositing lab: Sébastien Rodrigue. Depositing organization: University of Sherbrooke. Publication: Systematic investigation of recipient cell genetic requirements reveals important surface receptors for conjugative transfer of IncI2 plasmids. Allard N, Collette A, Paquette J, Rodrigue S, Cote JP. Commun Biol. 2023 Nov 16;6(1):1172. doi: 10.1038/s42003-023-05534-2. PubMed 37973843.
Backbone
  Vector backbone: pBAD30
  Backbone manufacturer: Guzman et al. 1995 PMID: 7608087
  Backbone size w/o insert (bp): 4919
  Vector type: Bacterial Expression
Growth in bacteria
  Bacterial resistance: Ampicillin, 100 μg/mL
  Growth temperature: 37°C
  Growth strain: DH5alpha
  Copy number: Low Copy
Gene/Insert
  Gene/Insert name: waaT and waaW
  Species: E. coli F2513 (R4)
  Promoter: PBAD
  Cloning method: Gibson Cloning
  Sequencing primers: 5′ pBAD_fwd_primer; 3′ pBAD_rev_primer
Terms and licenses: Academic/Nonprofit Terms; Industry Terms: Not Available to Industry
How to cite: pWaaTW-R4 was a gift from Sébastien Rodrigue (Addgene plasmid # 210456 ; http://n2t.net/addgene:210456 ; RRID:Addgene_210456)
